>Addgene plasmid #55119 | mCherry-PLK1-N-16 | addgene full sequence | sequence record 424730 | Addgene NGS Result
CGCCCATTCTCCGCCCCATGGCTGACTAATTTTTTTTATTTATGCAGAGGCCGAGGCCGCCTCGGCCTCT
GAGCTATTCCAGAAGTAGTGAGGAGGCTTTTTTGGAGGCCTAGGCTTTTGCAAAGATCGATCAAGAGACA
GGATGAGGATCGTTTCGCATGATTGAACAAGATGGATTGCACGCAGGTTCTCCGGCCGCTTGGGTGGAGA
GGCTATTCGGCTATGACTGGGCACAACAGACAATCGGCTGCTCTGATGCCGCCGTGTTCCGGCTGTCAGC
GCAGGGGCGCCCGGTTCTTTTTGTCAAGACCGACCTGTCCGGTGCCCTGAATGAACTGCAAGACGAGGCA
GCGCGGCTATCGTGGCTGGCCACGACGGGCGTTCCTTGCGCAGCTGTGCTCGACGTTGTCACTGAAGCGG
GAAGGGACTGGCTGCTATTGGGCGAAGTGCCGGGGCAGGATCTCCTGTCATCTCACCTTGCTCCTGCCGA
GAAAGTATCCATCATGGCTGATGCAATGCGGCGGCTGCATACGCTTGATCCGGCTACCTGCCCATTCGAC
CACCAAGCGAAACATCGCATCGAGCGAGCACGTACTCGGATGGAAGCCGGTCTTGTCGATCAGGATGATC
TGGACGAAGAGCATCAGGGGCTCGCGCCAGCCGAACTGTTCGCCAGGCTCAAGGCGAGCATGCCCGACGG
CGAGGATCTCGTCGTGACCCATGGCGATGCCTGCTTGCCGAATATCATGGTGGAAAATGGCCGCTTTTCT
GGATTCATCGACTGTGGCCGGCTGGGTGTGGCGGACCGCTATCAGGACATAGCGTTGGCTACCCGTGATA
TTGCTGAAGAGCTTGGCGGCGAATGGGCTGACCGCTTCCTCGTGCTTTACGGTATCGCCGCTCCCGATTC
GCAGCGCATCGCCTTCTATCGCCTTCTTGACGAGTTCTTCTGAGCGGGACTCTGGGGTTCGAAATGACCG
ACCAAGCGACGCCCAACCTGCCATCACGAGATTTCGATTCCACCGCCGCCTTCTATGAAAGGTTGGGCTT
CGGAATCGTTTTCCGGGACGCCGGCTGGATGATCCTCCAGCGCGGGGATCTCATGCTGGAGTTCTTCGCC
CACCCTAGGGGGAGGCTAACTGAAACACGGAAGGAGACAATACCGGAAGGAACCCGCGCTATGACGGCAA
TAAAAAGACAGAATAAAACGCACGGTGTTGGGTCGTTTGTTCATAAACGCGGGGTTCGGTCCCAGGGCTG
GCACTCTGTCGATACCCCACCGAGACCCCATTGGGGCCAATACGCCCGCGTTTCTTCCTTTTCCCCACCC
CACCCCCCAAGTTCGGGTGAAGGCCCAGGGCTCGCAGCCAACGTCGGGGCGGCAGGCCCTGCCATAGCCT
CAGGTTACTCATATATACTTTAGATTGATTTAAAACTTCATTTTTAATTTAAAAGGATCTAGGTGAAGAT
CCTTTTTGATAATCTCATGACCAAAATCCCTTAACGTGAGTTTTCGTTCCACTGAGCGTCAGACCCCGTA
GAAAAGATCAAAGGATCTTCTTGAGATCCTTTTTTTCTGCGCGTAATCTGCTGCTTGCAAACAAAAAAAC
CACCGCTACCAGCGGTGGTTTGTTTGCCGGATCAAGAGCTACCAACTCTTTTTCCGAAGGTAACTGGCTT
CAGCAGAGCGCAGATACCAAATACTGTTCTTCTAGTGTAGCCGTAGTTAGGCCACCACTTCAAGAACTCT
GTAGCACCGCCTACATACCTCGCTCTGCTAATCCTGTTACCAGTGGCTGCTGCCAGTGGCGATAAGTCGT
GTCTTACCGGGTTGGACTCAAGACGATAGTTACCGGATAAGGCGCAGCGGTCGGGCTGAACGGGGGGTTC
GTGCACACAGCCCAGCTTGGAGCGAACGACCTACACCGAACTGAGATACCTACAGCGTGAGCTATGAGAA
AGCGCCACGCTTCCCGAAGGGAGAAAGGCGGACAGGTATCCGGTAAGCGGCAGGGTCGGAACAGGAGAGC
GCACGAGGGAGCTTCCAGGGGGAAACGCCTGGTATCTTTATAGTCCTGTCGGGTTTCGCCACCTCTGACT
TGAGCGTCGATTTTTGTGATGCTCGTCAGGGGGGCGGAGCCTATGGAAAAACGCCAGCAACGCGGCCTTT
TTACGGTTCCTGGCCTTTTGCTGGCCTTTTGCTCACATGTTCTTTCCTGCGTTATCCCCTGATTCTGTGG
ATAACCGTATTACCGCCATGCATTAGTTATTAATAGTAATCAATTACGGGGTCATTAGTTCATAGCCCAT
ATATGGAGTTCCGCGTTACATAACTTACGGTAAATGGCCCGCCTGGCTGACCGCCCAACGACCCCCGCCC
ATTGACGTCAATAATGACGTATGTTCCCATAGTAACGCCAATAGGGACTTTCCATTGACGTCAATGGGTG
GAGTATTTACGGTAAACTGCCCACTTGGCAGTACATCAAGTGTATCATATGCCAAGTACGCCCCCTATTG
ACGTCAATGACGGTAAATGGCCCGCCTGGCATTATGCCCAGTACATGACCTTATGGGACTTTCCTACTTG
GCAGTACATCTACGTATTAGTCATCGCTATTACCATGGTGATGCGGTTTTGGCAGTACATCAATGGGCGT
GGATAGCGGTTTGACTCACGGGGATTTCCAAGTCTCCACCCCATTGACGTCAATGGGAGTTTGTTTTGGC
ACCAAAATCAACGGGACTTTCCAAAATGTCGTAACAACTCCGCCCCATTGACGCAAATGGGCGGTAGGCG
TGTACGGTGGGAGGTCTATATAAGCAGAGCTGGTTTAGTGAACCGTCAGATCCGCTAGCGCCACCATGAG
TGCTGCAGTGACTGCAGGGAAGCTGGCACGGGCACCGGCCGACCCTGGGAAAGCCGGGGTCCCCGGAGTT
GCAGCTCCCGGAGCTCCGGCGGCGGCTCCACCGGCGAAAGAGATCCCGGAGGTCCTAGTGGACCCACGCA
GCCGGCGGCGCTATGTGCGGGGCCGCTTTTTGGGCAAGGGCGGCTTTGCCAAGTGCTTCGAGATCTCGGA
CGCGGACACCAAGGAGGTGTTCGCGGGCAAGATTGTGCCTAAGTCTCTGCTGCTCAAGCCGCACCAGAGG
GAGAAGATGTCCATGGAAATATCCATTCACCGCAGCCTCGCCCACCAGCACGTCGTAGGATTCCACGGCT
TTTTCGAGGACAACGACTTCGTGTTCGTGGTGTTGGAGCTCTGCCGCCGGAGGTCTCTCCTGGAGCTGCA
CAAGAGGAGGAAAGCCCTGACTGAGCCTGAGGCCCGATACTACCTACGGCAAATTGTGCTTGGCTGCCAG
TACCTGCACCGAAACCGAGTTATTCATCGAGACCTCAAGCTGGGCAACCTTTTCCTGAATGAAGATCTGG
AGGTGAAAATAGGGGATTTTGGACTGGCAACCAAAGTCGAATATGACGGGGAGAGGAAGAAGACCCTGTG
TGGGACTCCTAATTACATAGCTCCCGAGGTGCTGAGCAAGAAAGGGCACAGTTTCGAGGTGGATGTGTGG
TCCATTGGGTGTATCATGTATACCTTGTTAGTGGGCAAACCACCTTTTGAGACTTCTTGCCTAAAAGAGA
CCTACCTCCGGATCAAGAAGAATGAATACAGTATTCCCAAGCACATCAACCCCGTGGCCGCCTCCCTCAT
CCAGAAGATGCTTCAGACAGATCCCACTGCCCGCCCAACCATTAACGAGCTGCTTAATGACGAGTTCTTT
ACTTCTGGCTATATCCCTGCCCGTCTCCCCATCACCTGCCTGACCATTCCACCAAGGTTTTCGATTGCTC
CCAGCAGCCTGGACCCCAGCAACCGGAAGCCCCTCACAGTCCTCAATAAAGGCTTGGAGAACCCCCTGCC
TGAGCGTCCCCGGGAAAAAGAAGAACCAGTGGTTCGAGAGACAGGTGAGGTGGTCGACTGCCACCTCAGT
GACATGCTGCAGCAGCTGCACAGTGTCAATGCCTCCAAGCCCTCGGAGCGTGGGCTGGTCAGGCAAGAGG
AGGCTGAGGATCCTGCCTGCATCCCCATCTTCTGGGTCAGCAAGTGGGTGGACTATTCGGACAAGTACGG
CCTTGGGTATCAGCTCTGTGATAACAGCGTGGGGGTGCTCTTCAATGACTCAACACGCCTCATCCTCTAC
AATGATGGTGACAGCCTGCAGTACATAGAGCGTGACGGCACTGAGTCCTACCTCACCGTGAGTTCCCATC
CCAACTCCTTGATGAAGAAGATCACCCTCCTTAAATATTTCCGCAATTACATGAGCGAGCACTTGCTGAA
GGCAGGTGCCAACATCACGCCGCGCGAAGGTGATGAGCTCGCCCGGCTGCCCTACCTACGGACCTGGTTC
CGCACCCGCAGCGCCATCATCCTGCACCTCAGCAACGGCAGCGTGCAGATCAACTTCTTCCAGGATCACA
CCAAGCTCATCTTGTGCCCACTGATGGCAGCCGTGACCTACATCGACGAGAAGCGGGACTTCCGCACATA
CCGCCTGAGTCTCCTGGAGGAGTACGGCTGCTGCAAGGAGCTGGCCAGCCGGCTCCGCTACGCCCGCACT
ATGGTGGACAAGCTGCTGAGCTCACGCTCGGCCAGCAACCGTCTCAAGGCCTCCGGTAGCGGCAGCGCAT
CCGGCGGAAGCGGAAGCGGACCGGTCGCCACCATGGTGAGCAAGGGCGAGGAGGATAACATGGCCATCAT
CAAGGAGTTCATGCGCTTCAAGGTGCACATGGAGGGCTCCGTGAACGGCCACGAGTTCGAGATCGAGGGC
GAGGGCGAGGGCCGCCCCTACGAGGGCACCCAGACCGCCAAGCTGAAGGTGACCAAGGGTGGCCCCCTGC
CCTTCGCCTGGGACATCCTGTCCCCTCAGTTCATGTACGGCTCCAAGGCCTACGTGAAGCACCCCGCCGA
CATCCCCGACTACTTGAAGCTGTCCTTCCCCGAGGGCTTCAAGTGGGAGCGCGTGATGAACTTCGAGGAC
GGCGGCGTGGTGACCGTGACCCAGGACTCCTCCCTGCAGGACGGCGAGTTCATCTACAAGGTGAAGCTGC
GCGGCACCAACTTCCCCTCCGACGGCCCCGTAATGCAGAAGAAGACCATGGGCTGGGAGGCCTCCTCCGA
GCGGATGTACCCCGAGGACGGCGCCCTGAAGGGCGAGATCAAGCAGAGGCTGAAGCTGAAGGACGGCGGC
CACTACGACGCTGAGGTCAAGACCACCTACAAGGCCAAGAAGCCCGTGCAGCTGCCCGGCGCCTACAACG
TCAACATCAAGTTGGACATCACCTCCCACAACGAGGACTACACCATCGTGGAACAGTACGAACGCGCCGA
GGGCCGCCACTCCACCGGCGGCATGGACGAGCTGTACAAGTAAAGCGGCCGCGACTCTAGATCATAATCA
GCCATACCACATTTGTAGAGGTTTTACTTGCTTTAAAAAACCTCCCACACCTCCCCCTGAACCTGAAACA
TAAAATGAATGCAATTGTTGTTGTTAACTTGTTTATTGCAGCTTATAATGGTTACAAATAAAGCAATAGC
ATCACAAATTTCACAAATAAAGCATTTTTTTCACTGCATTCTAGTTGTGGTTTGTCCAAACTCATCAATG
TATCTTAAGGCGTAAATTGTAAGCGTTAATATTTTGTTAAAATTCGCGTTAAATTTTTGTTAAATCAGCT
CATTTTTTAACCAATAGGCCGAAATCGGCAAAATCCCTTATAAATCAAAAGAATAGACCGAGATAGGGT
[37 nt withheld, positions 5810-5846]
AAAGAACGTGGACTCCAACGTCAAAGG
[49 nt withheld, positions 5874-5922]
T
[91 nt withheld, positions 5924-6014]
G
[124 nt withheld, positions 6016-6139]
CAGGTGGCACTTTTCGGGGAAATGTGCGCGGAACCCCTATTTGTTTATTTTTCTAAATACATTCAAATAT
GTATCCGCTCATGAGACAATAACCCTGATAAATGCTTCAATAATATTGAAAAAGGAAGAGTCCTGAGGCG
GAAAGAACCAGCTGTGGAATGTGTGTCAGTTAGGGTGTGGAAAGTCCCCAGGCTCCCCAGCAGGCAGAAG
TATGCAAAGCATGCATCTCAATTAGTCAGCAACCAGGTGTGGAAAGTCCCCAGGCTCCCCAGCAGGCAGA
AGTATGCAAAGCATGCATCTCAATTAGTCAGCAACCATAGTCCCGCCCCTAACTCCGCCCATCCCGCCCC
TAACTCCGCCCAGTTC
Features (pLannotate 1.2.2; 14 found; start..end, strand, type, name):
    159..953     +  CDS            NeoR/KanR: aminoglycoside phosphotransferase from Tn5; aph(3')-II (or nptII); confers resistance to neomycin, kanamycin, and G418 (Geneticin®)
    974..1126    +  CDS            ble (fragment): BLE_KLEPN - Experimental evidence at protein level: Swiss-Prot protein existence level 1. Binding protein with a strong affinity to the bleomycin family of antibiotics. Binds to CL990; an antimitotic-antibiotic compound. From Klebsiella pneumoniae.
   1185..1232    +  polyA_signal   HSV TK poly(A) signal: herpes simplex virus thymidine kinase polyadenylation signal (Cole and Stacy, 1985)
   1323..1339    -  polyA_signal   bGH poly(A) signal (fragment): bovine growth hormone polyadenylation signal
   1561..2149    +  rep_origin     ori: high-copy-number ColE1/pMB1/pBR322/pUC origin of replication
   2324..2627    +  enhancer       CMV enhancer: human cytomegalovirus immediate early enhancer
   2628..2831    +  promoter       CMV promoter: human cytomegalovirus (CMV) immediate early promoter
   2866..4674    +  CDS            PLK1: PLK1_HUMAN - Also known as PLK. Experimental evidence at protein level: Swiss-Prot protein existence level 1. Serine/threonine-protein kinase that performs several important functions throughout M phase of the cell cycle, including the regulation of centrosome maturation and spindle assembly, the removal of cohesins from chromosome arms, the inactivation of anaphase- promoting complex/cyclosome (APC/C) inhibitors, and the regulation of mitotic exit and cytokinesis. Polo-like kinase proteins acts by binding and phosphorylating proteins are that already phosphorylated on a specific motif recogni
   4723..5430    +  CDS            mCherry: mCherry is a basic (constitutively fluorescent) red fluorescent protein published in 2004, derived from Discosoma sp.. It is reported to be a very rapidly-maturing monomer with low acid sensitivity.
   5450..5533    +  CDS            large T antigen (fragment): large T antigen from SV40 (simian virus 40)
   5556..5677    +  polyA_signal   SV40 poly(A) signal: SV40 polyadenylation signal
   5711..6139    -  rep_origin     f1 ori (sequence partly withheld): f1 bacteriophage origin of replication; arrow indicates direction of (+) strand synthesis
   6166..6270    +  promoter       AmpR promoter: bla
   6272..124     +  promoter       SV40 promoter (across the origin): SV40 enhancer and early promoter
