[The description below was written by a language model from this plasmid's Addgene catalogue record and pLannotate feature annotations shown in this document.]
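Description:
mCherry-PLK1-N-16 is a mammalian expression plasmid built on the mCherry-N1 backbone that produces human polo-like kinase 1 (PLK1) fused at its C terminus to the red fluorescent protein mCherry. The sequenced construct is about 6.5 kb. Transcription is driven by the human cytomegalovirus immediate-early enhancer and promoter, which sit directly upstream of the PLK1 coding sequence. The mCherry open reading frame follows after a short gap of 48 nucleotides, consistent with a 16-residue linker as the "16" in the name suggests, although the record does not describe the linker explicitly. An SV40 polyadenylation signal terminates the fusion transcript.

The plasmid is propagated in E. coli at high copy through a ColE1/pUC-type origin, and it also carries an f1 phage origin. A single Tn5 aminoglycoside phosphotransferase gene (NeoR/KanR) serves both hosts. A bacterial bla-type promoter gives kanamycin resistance in bacteria, while the adjacent SV40 enhancer/early promoter, paired with an HSV TK polyadenylation signal, gives G418 resistance for selecting stably transfected mammalian cells. The short ble, bGH poly(A) and large T antigen fragments in the feature table appear to be partial matches to backbone sequence rather than functional elements.

PLK1 is a serine/threonine kinase active throughout M phase, with roles in centrosome maturation, spindle assembly, mitotic exit and cytokinesis. The record lists the fusion as a centrosome localization marker, with mCherry excitation and emission at 587 and 610 nm. It is therefore suited to fluorescence imaging of centrosomes and PLK1 distribution in transfected mammalian cells.
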