Addgene plasmid #55119: mCherry-PLK1-N-16
Purpose: Localization: Centrosomes, Excitation: 587, Emission: 610
Depositing lab: Michael Davidson. Depositing organization: Florida State University, Tallahassee.
Backbone
  Vector backbone: mCherry-N1
  Backbone size w/o insert (bp): 4750
  Vector type: Mammalian Expression
  Selectable markers: Neomycin (select with G418)
Growth in bacteria
  Bacterial resistance: Kanamycin, 50 μg/mL
  Growth temperature: 37°C
  Growth strain: DH5alpha
  Copy number: High Copy
Gene/Insert
  Gene/Insert name: PLK1 (alt name: NM_005030.3)
  Species: H. sapiens (human)
  Entrez Gene: PLK1 (a.k.a. PLK, STPK13)
  Promoter: CMV
  Tag / fusion protein: mCherry (C terminal on backbone)
  Cloning method: Unknown
  Sequencing primers: 5′ CMV-F; 3′ SV40pA-R
Terms and licenses: Academic/Nonprofit Terms; Industry Terms: Not Available to Industry
Depositor comments: . Excitation = 587; Emission = 610
How to cite: mCherry-PLK1-N-16 was a gift from Michael Davidson (Addgene plasmid # 55119 ; http://n2t.net/addgene:55119 ; RRID:Addgene_55119)
