>Addgene plasmid #55119 | mCherry-PLK1-N-16 | depositor partial sequence | sequence record 85486 | insert sequence
GATCCGCTAGCGCCACCATGAGTGCTGCAGTGACTGCAGGGAAGCTGGCACGGGCACCGGCCGACCCTGG
GAAAGCCGGGGTCCCCGGAGTTGCAGCTCCCGGAGCTCCGGCGGCGGCTCCACCGGCGAAAGAGATCCCG
GAGGTCCTAGTGGACCCACGCAGCCGGCGGCGCTATGTGCGGGGCCGCTTTTTGGGCAAGGGCGGCTTTG
CCAAGTGCTTCGAGATCTCGGACGCGGACACCAAGGAGGTGTTCGCGGGCAAGATTGTGCCTAAGTCTCT
GCTGCTCAAGCCGCACCAGAGGGAGAAGATGTCCATGGAAATATCCATTCACCGCAGCCTCGCCCACCAG
CACGTCGTAGGATTCCACGGCTTTTTCGAGGACAACGACTTCGTGTTCGTGGTGTTGGAGCTCTGCCGCC
GGAGGTCTCTCCTGGAGCTGCACAAGAGGAGGAAAGCCCTGACTGAGCCTGAGGCCCGATACTACCTACG
GCAAATTGTGCTTGGCTGCCAGTACCTGCACCGAAACCGAGTTATTCATCGAGACCTCAAGCTGGGCAAC
CTTTTCCTGAATGAAGATCTGGAGGTGAAAATAGGGGATTTTGGACTGGCAACCAAAGTCGAATATGACG
GGGAGAGGAAGAAGACCCTGTGTGGGACTCCTAATTACATAGCTCCCGAGGTGCTGAGCAAGAAAGGGCA
CAGTTTCGAGGTGGATGTGTGGTCCATTGGGTGTATCATGTATACCTTGTTAGTGGGCAAACCACCTTTT
GAGACTTCTTGCCTAAAAGAGACCTACCTCCGGATCAAGAAGAATGAATACAGTATTCCCAAGCACATCA
ACCCCGTGGCCGCCTCCCTCATCCAGAAGATGCTTCAGACAGATCCCACTGCCCGCCCAACCATTAACGA
GCTGCTTAATGACGAGTTCTTTACTTCTGGCTATATCCCTGCCCGTCTCCCCATCACCTGCCTGACCATT
CCACCAAGGTTTTCGATTGCTCCCAGCAGCCTGGACCCCAGCAACCGGAAGCCCCTCACAGTCCTCAATA
AAGGCTTGGAGAACCCCCTGCCTGAGCGTCCCCGGGAAAAAGAAGAACCAGTGGTTCGAGAGACAGGTGA
GGTGGTCGACTGCCACCTCAGTGACATGCTGCAGCAGCTGCACAGTGTCAATGCCTCCAAGCCCTCGGAG
CGTGGGCTGGTCAGGCAAGAGGAGGCTGAGGATCCTGCCTGCATCCCCATCTTCTGGGTCAGCAAGTGGG
TGGACTATTCGGACAAGTACGGCCTTGGGTATCAGCTCTGTGATAACAGCGTGGGGGTGCTCTTCAATGA
CTCAACACGCCTCATCCTCTACAATGATGGTGACAGCCTGCAGTACATAGAGCGTGACGGCACTGAGTCC
TACCTCACCGTGAGTTCCCATCCCAACTCCTTGATGAAGAAGATCACCCTCCTTAAATATTTCCGCAATT
ACATGAGCGAGCACTTGCTGAAGGCAGGTGCCAACATCACGCCGCGCGAAGGTGATGAGCTCGCCCGGCT
GCCCTACCTACGGACCTGGTTCCGCACCCGCAGCGCCATCATCCTGCACCTCAGCAACGGCAGCGTGCAG
ATCAACTTCTTCCAGGATCACACCAAGCTCATCTTGTGCCCACTGATGGCAGCCGTGACCTACATCGACG
AGAAGCGGGACTTCCGCACATACCGCCTGAGTCTCCTGGAGGAGTACGGCTGCTGCAAGGAGCTGGCCAG
CCGGCTCCGCTACGCCCGCACTATGGTGGACAAGCTGCTGAGCTCACGCTCGGCCAGCAACCGTCTCAAG
GCCTCCGGTAGCGGCAGCGCATCCGGCGGAAGCGGAAGCGGACCGGTCGCCACCATGGTGAGCAAGGGCG
AGGAGGATAACATGGCCATCATCAAGGAGTTCATGCGCTTCAAGGTGCACATGGAGGGCTCCGTGAACGG
CCACGAGTTCGAGATCGAGGGCGAGGGCGAGGGCCGCCCCTACGAGGGCACCCAGACCGCCAAGCTGAAG
GTGACCAAGGGTGGCCCCCTGCCCTTCGCCTGGGACATCCTGTCCCCTCAGTTCATGTACGGCTCCAAGG
CCTACGTGAAGCACCCCGCCGACATCCCCGACTACTTGAAGCTGTCCTTCCCCGAGGGCTTCAAGTGGGA
GCGCGTGATGAACTTCGAGGACGGCGGCGTGGTGACCGTGACCCAGGACTCCTCCCTGCAGGACGGCGAG
TTCATCTACAAGGTGAAGCTGCGCGGCACCAACTTCCCCTCCGACGGCCCCGTAATGCAGAAGAAGACCA
TGGGCTGGGAGGCCTCCTCCGAGCGGATGTACCCCGAGGACGGCGCCCTGAAGGGCGAGATCAAGCAGAG
GCTGAAGCTGAAGGACGGCGGCCACTACGACGCTGAGGTCAAGACCACCTACAAGGCCAAGAAGCCCGTG
CAGCTGCCCGGCGCCTACAACGTCAACATCAAGTTGGACATCACCTCCCACAACGAGGACTACACCATCG
TGGAACAGTACGAACGCGCCGAGGGCCGCCACTCCACCGGCGGCATGGACGAGCTGTACAAGTAAAGCGG
CCGCGACTCTAGATCATAATCAGCCATACCACATT
