>Addgene plasmid #55119 | mCherry-PLK1-N-16 | addgene partial sequence | sequence record 100052 | C-ter-GFP 5'-CTCCTCGCCCTTGCTCAC-3'
TTCCGCCGGATGCGCTGCCGCTACCGGAGGCCTTGAGACGGTTGCTGGCCGAGCGTGAGCTCAGCAGCTT
GTCCACCATAGTGCGGGCGTAGCGGAGCCGGCTGGCCAGCTCCTTGCAGCAGCCGTACTCCTCCAGGAGA
CTCAGGCGGTATGTGCGGAAGTCCCGCTTCTCGTCGATGTAGGTCACGGCTGCCATCAGTGGGCACAAGA
TGAGCTTGGTGTGATCCTGGAAGAAGTTGATCTGCACGCTGCCGTTGCTGAGGTGCAGGATGATGGCGCT
GCGGGTGCGGAACCAGGTCCGTAGGTAGGGCAGCCGGGCGAGCTCATCACCTTCGCGCGGCGTGATGTTG
GCACCTGCCTTCAGCAAGTGCTCGCTCATGTAATTGCGGAAATATTTAAGGAGGGTGATCTTCTTCATCA
AGGAGTTGGGATGGGAACTCACGGTGAGGTAGGACTCAGTGCCGTCACGCTCTATGTACTGCAGGCTGTC
ACCATCATTGTAGAGGATGAGGCGTGTTGAGTCATTGAAGAGCACCCCCACGCTGTTATCACAGAGCTGA
TACCCAAGGCCGTACTTGTCCGAATAGTCCACCCACTTGCTGACCCAGAAGATGGGGATGCAGGCAGGAT
CCTCAGCCTCCTCTTGCCTGACCAGCCCACGCTCCGAGGGCTTGGAGGCATTGACACTGTGCAGCTGCTG
CAGCATGTCACTGAGGTGGCAGTCGACCACCTCACCTGTCTCTCGAACCACTGGTTCTTCTTT
